>Addgene plasmid #166984 | GLN, Linear-3, PolyU(1) | addgene full sequence | sequence record 329692 | Addgene NGS Result
CCCTCTCTGCGCGCTCGCTCGCTCACTGAGGCCGGGCGACCAAAGGTCGCCCGACGCCCGGGCTTTGCCC
GGGCGGCCTCAGTGAGCGAGCGAGCGCGCAGAGAGGGACAGATCTGCAGATCTGCTGGCGTAATAGCGAA
GAGGCCCGCACCGATCGCCCTTCCCAACAGTTGCGCAGCCTGAATGGCGAATGGAAATTGTAAGCGTTAA
TATTTTGTTAAAATTCGCGTTAAATTTTTGTTAAATCAGCTCATTTTTTAACCAATAGGCCGAAATCGGC
AAAATCCCTTATAAATCAAAAGAATAGACCGAGATAGGGT
[37 nt withheld, positions 321-357]
AAAGAACGTGGACTCCAACGTCAAAGG
[49 nt withheld, positions 385-433]
T
[91 nt withheld, positions 435-525]
G
[124 nt withheld, positions 527-650]
CAGGTGGCACTTTTCGGGGAAATGTGCGCGGAACCCCTATTTGTTTATTTTTCTAAATACATTCAAATAT
GTATCCGCTCATGAGACAATAACCCTGATAAATGCTTCAATAATATTGAAAAAGGAAGAGTATGAGTATT
CAACATTTCCGTGTCGCCCTTATTCCCTTTTTTGCGGCATTTTGCCTTCCTGTTTTTGCTCACCCAGAAA
CGCTGGTGAAAGTAAAAGATGCTGAAGATCAGTTGGGTGCACGAGTGGGTTACATCGAACTGGATCTCAA
CAGCGGTAAGATCCTTGAGAGTTTTCGCCCCGAAGAACGTTTTCCAATGATGAGCACTTTTAAAGTTCTG
CTATGTGGCGCGGTATTATCCCGTATTGACGCCGGGCAAGAGCAACTCGGTCGCCGCATACACTATTCTC
AGAATGACTTGGTTGAGTACTCACCAGTCACAGAAAAGCATCTTACGGATGGCATGACAGTAAGAGAATT
ATGCAGTGCTGCCATAACCATGAGTGATAACACTGCGGCCAACTTACTTCTGACAACGATCGGAGGACCG
AAGGAGCTAACCGCTTTTTTGCACAACATGGGGGATCATGTAACTCGCCTTGATCGTTGGGAACCGGAGC
TGAATGAAGCCATACCAAACGACGAGCGTGACACCACGATGCCTGTAGCAATGGCAACAACGTTGCGCAA
ACTATTAACTGGCGAACTACTTACTCTAGCTTCCCGGCAACAATTAATAGACTGGATGGAGGCGGATAAA
GTTGCAGGACCACTTCTGCGCTCGGCCCTTCCGGCTGGCTGGTTTATTGCTGATAAATCTGGAGCCGGTG
AGCGTGGGTCTCGCGGTATCATTGCAGCACTGGGGCCAGATGGTAAGCCCTCCCGTATCGTAGTTATCTA
CACGACGGGGAGTCAGGCAACTATGGATGAACGAAATAGACAGATCGCTGAGATAGGTGCCTCACTGATT
AAGCATTGGTAACTGTCAGACCAAGTTTACTCATATATACTTTAGATTGATTTAAAACTTCATTTTTAAT
TTAAAAGGATCTAGGTGAAGATCCTTTTTGATAATCTCATGACCAAAATCCCTTAACGTGAGTTTTCGTT
CCACTGAGCGTCAGACCCCGTAGAAAAGATCAAAGGATCTTCTTGAGATCCTTTTTTTCTGCGCGTAATC
TGCTGCTTGCAAACAAAAAAACCACCGCTACCAGCGGTGGTTTGTTTGCCGGATCAAGAGCTACCAACTC
TTTTTCCGAAGGTAACTGGCTTCAGCAGAGCGCAGATACCAAATACTGTTCTTCTAGTGTAGCCGTAGTT
AGGCCACCACTTCAAGAACTCTGTAGCACCGCCTACATACCTCGCTCTGCTAATCCTGTTACCAGTGGCT
GCTGCCAGTGGCGATAAGTCGTGTCTTACCGGGTTGGACTCAAGACGATAGTTACCGGATAAGGCGCAGC
GGTCGGGCTGAACGGGGGGTTCGTGCACACAGCCCAGCTTGGAGCGAACGACCTACACCGAACTGAGATA
CCTACAGCGTGAGCTATGAGAAAGCGCCACGCTTCCCGAAGGGAGAAAGGCGGACAGGTATCCGGTAAGC
GGCAGGGTCGGAACAGGAGAGCGCACGAGGGAGCTTCCAGGGGGAAACGCCTGGTATCTTTATAGTCCTG
TCGGGTTTCGCCACCTCTGACTTGAGCGTCGATTTTTGTGATGCTCGTCAGGGGGGCGGAGCCTATGGAA
AAACGCCAGCAACGCGGCCTTTTTACGGTTCCTGGCCTTTTGCTGGCCTTTTGCTCACATGTTCTTTCCT
GCGTTATCCCCTGATTCTGTGGATAACCGTATTACCGCCTTTGAGTGAGCTGATACCGCTCGCCGCAGCC
GAACGACCGAGCGCAGCGAGTCAGTGAGCGAGCGCGCAGAGAGGGAGTGGCCAACTCCATCACTAGGGGT
TCCTGGAGGGGTGGAGTCGTGACGTGAATTACGTCATAGGGTTAGGGAGGTCCTGGATCGATCCAGACAT
GATAAGATACATTGATGAGTTTGGACAAACCACAACTAGAATGCAGTGAAAAAAATGCTTTATTTGTGAA
ATTTGTGATGCTATTGCTTTATTTGTAACCATTATAAGCTGCAATAAACAAGTTAACAACAACAATTGCA
TTCATTTTATGTTTCAGGTTCAGGGGGAGGTGTGGGAGGTTTTTTAAAGCAAGTAAAACCTCTACAAATG
TGGTATGGCTGATTATGATCTCTAGTCAAGGCACTATACATCAAATATTCCTTATTAACCCCTTTACAAA
TTAAAAAGCTAAAGGTACACAATTTTTGAGCATAGTTATTAATAGCAGACACTCTATGCCTGTGTGGAGT
AAGAAAAAACAGTATGTTATGATTATAACTGTTATGCCTACTTATAAAGGTTACAGAATATTTTTCCATA
ATTTTCTTGTATAGCAGTGCAGCTTTTTCCTTTGTGGTGTAAATAGCAAAGCAAGCAAGAGTTCTATTAC
TAAACACAGCATGACTCAAAAAACTTAGCAATTCTGAAGGAAAGTCCTTGGGGTCTTCTACCTTTCTCTT
CTTTTTTGGAGGAGTAGAATGTTGAGAGTCAGCAGTAGCCTCATCATCACTAGATGGCATTTCTTCTGAG
CAAAACAGGTTTTCCTCATTAAAGGCATTCCACCACTGCTCCCATTCATCAGTTCCATAGGTTGGAATCT
AAAATACACAAACAATTAGAATCAGTAGTTTAACACATTATACACTTAAAAATTTTATATTTACCTTAGA
GCTTTAAATCTCTGTAGGTAGTTTGTCCAATTATGTCACACCACAGAAGTAAGGTTCCTTCACAAAGATC
CGGACCAAAGCGGCCATCGTGCCTCCCCACTCCTGCAGTTCGGGGGCATGGATGCGCGGATAGCCGCTGC
TGGTTTCCTGGATGCCGACGGATTTGCACTGCCGGTAGAACTCCGCGAGGTCGTCCAGCCTCAGGCAGCA
GCTGAACCAACTCGCGAGGGGATCGAGCCCGGGGTGGGCGAAGAACTCCAGCATGAGATCCCCGCGCTGG
AGGATCATCCAGCCGGCGTCCCGGAAAACGATTCCGAAGCCCAACCTTTCATAGAAGGCGGCGGTGGAAT
CGAAATCTCGTGATGGCAGGTTGGGCGTCGCTTGGTCGGTCATTTCGAACCCCAGAGTCCCGCTCAGAAG
AACTCGTCAAGAAGGCGATAGAAGGCGATGTGCTGCGAATCGGGAGCGGCGATACCGTAAAGCACGAGGA
AGCGGTCAGCCCATTCGCCGCCAAGCTCTTCAGCAATATCACGGGTAGCCAACGCTATGTCCTGATAGCG
GTCCGCCACACCCAGCCGGCCACAGTCGATGAATCCAGAAAAGCGGCCATTTTCCACCATGATATTCGGC
AAGCAGGCATCGCCATGGGTCACGACGAGATCCTCGCCGTCGGGCATGCGCGCCTTGAGCCTGGCGAACA
GTTCGGCTGGCGCGAGCCCCTGATGCTCTTCGTCCAGATCATCCTGATCGACAAGACCGGCTTCCATCCG
AGTACGTGCTCGCTCGATGCGATGTTTCGCTTGGTGGTCGAATGGGCAGGTAGCCGGATCAAGCGTATGC
AGCCGCCGCATTGCATCAGCCATGATGGATACTTTCTCGGCAGGAGCAAGGTGAGATGACAGGAGATCCT
GCCCCGGCACTTCGCCCAATAGCAGCCAGTCCCTTCCCGCTTCAGTGACAACGTCGAGCACAGCTGCGCA
AGGAACGCCCGTCGTGGCCAGCCACGATAGCCGCGCTGCCTCGTCCTGCAGTTCATTCAGGGCACCGGAC
AGGTCGGTCTTGACAAAAAGAACCGGGCGCCCCTGCGCTGACAGCCGGAACACGGCGGCATCAGAGCAGC
CGATTGTCTGTTGTGCCCAGTCATAGCCGAATAGCCTCTCCACCCAAGCGGCCGGAGAACCTGCGTGCAA
TCCATCTTGTTCAATCATGCGAAACGATCCTCATCCTGTCTCTTGATCAGATCTTGATCCCCTGCGCCAT
CAGATCCTTGGCGGCAAGAAAGCCATCCAGTTTACTTTGCAGGGCTTCCCAACCTTACCAGAGGGCGCCC
CAGCTGGCAATTCCGGTTCGCTTGCTGTCCATAAAACCGCCCAGTCTAGCTATCGCCATGTAAGCCCACT
GCAAGCTACCTGCTTTCTCTTTGCGCTTGCGTTTTCCCTTGTCCAGATAGCCCAGTAGCTGACATTCATC
CGGGGTCAGCACCGTTTCTGCGGACTGGCTTTCTACGTGTTCCGCTTCCTTTAGCAGCCCTTGCGCCCTG
AGTGCTTGCGGCAGCGTGAAGCTTTTTGCAAAAGCCTAGGCCTCCAAAAAAGCCTCCTCACTACTTCTGG
AATAGCTCAGAGGCCGAGGCGGCCTCGGCCTCTGCATAAATAAAAAAAATTAGTCAGCCATGGGGCGGAG
AATGGGCGGAACTGGGCGGAGTTAGGGGCGGGATGGGCGGAGTTAGGGGCGGGACTATGGTTGCTGACTA
ATTGAGATGCATGCTTTGCATACTTCTGCCTGCTGGGGAGCCTGGGGACTTTCCACACCTGGTTGCTGAC
TAATTGAGATGCATGCTTTGCATACTTCTGCCTGCTGGGGAGCCTGGGGACTTTCCACACCCTAACTGAC
ACACATTCCACAGCCGGATCCAAGGTCGGGCAGGAAGTCTCTCGTCGGTTCCATGGTGTAATGGTTAGCA
CTCTGGACTCTGAATCCAGCGATCCGAGTTCAAATCTCGGTGGAACCTATATACTAGCAGCCAACTCCAA
TCGACGGCCATCAGTCGCCGGTCCCAAGCCCGGATAAAATGGGAGGGGGCGGGAAACCGCCTAACCATGC
CGACTGATGGCAGGCCCGGATAGCTCAGTCGGTAGAGCAGCGGCCGCGCGATTCGAGGAAGGAGGTCTGA
GGAGGTCACTGAATCGCGCGGCCGCGGGTCCAGGGTTCAAGTCCCTGTTCGGGCCTGCCATCAGTCGGCG
TGGACTGTAGAACACTGCCAATGCCGGTCCCAAGCCCGGATAAAAGTGGAGGGTACAGTCCACGCTCTAG
AGCGGACTTCGGTCCGCTTTTTACTAGGACCTGCAGGCATGCAAGCTTGACGTCGGTTACCGATATCCAT
ATGGCGGCCGCATCGATCTCGAGCCGCGGACTAGTAACTTGTTTATTGCAGCTTATAATGGTTACAAATA
AAGCAATAGCATCACAAATTTCACAAATAAAGCATTTTTTTCACTGCATTCTAGTTGTGGTTTGTCCAAA
CTCATCAATGTATCTTATCATGTCTTACGTAGATAAGTAGCATGGCGGGTTAATCATTAACTACAAGGAA
CCCCTAGTGATGGAGTTGGCCACT
Features (pLannotate 1.2.2; 21 found; start..end, strand, type, name):
    124..191     +  CDS            lacZα (fragment): LacZα fragment of β-galactosidase; lacZ fragment
    222..650     -  rep_origin     f1 ori (sequence partly withheld): f1 bacteriophage origin of replication; arrow indicates direction of (+) strand synthesis
    677..781     +  promoter       AmpR promoter: bla
    782..1642    +  CDS            AmpR: β-lactamase; bla; confers resistance to ampicillin, carbenicillin, and related antibiotics
   1813..2401    +  rep_origin     ori: high-copy-number ColE1/pMB1/pBR322/pUC origin of replication
   2566..2614    -  repeat_region  AAV2 ITR (fragment): inverted terminal repeat of adeno-associated virus serotype 2 inverted
   2670..2804    -  polyA_signal   SV40 poly(A) signal: SV40 polyadenylation signal
   2827..2910    -  CDS            large T antigen (fragment): large T antigen from SV40 (simian virus 40)
   3229..3249    -  CDS            SV40 NLS: nuclear localization signal of SV40 (simian virus 40) large T antigen
   3379..3444    -  intron         small t intron: SV40 (simian virus 40) small t antigen intron
   3446..3520    -  CDS            small t antigen (fragment): SV40 (simian virus 40) small t antigen
   3523..3843    -  CDS            ble (fragment): BLE_KLEPN - Experimental evidence at protein level: Swiss-Prot protein existence level 1. Binding protein with a strong affinity to the bleomycin family of antibiotics. Binds to CL990; an antimitotic-antibiotic compound. From Klebsiella pneumoniae.
   3864..4658    -  CDS            NeoR/KanR: aminoglycoside phosphotransferase from Tn5; aph(3')-II (or nptII); confers resistance to neomycin, kanamycin, and G418 (Geneticin®)
   4690..5013    -  CDS            tnpA (fragment): TN5P_ECOLX - Also known as tnp. Experimental evidence at protein level: Swiss-Prot protein existence level 1. Mediates transposition of transposon Tn5 by a 'cut and paste' mechanism. First, the monomeric transposase binds the 19 bp inverted DNA repeats flanking the transposon. Then, dimerization of the DNA- bound transposase creates a synaptic DNA complex. After nicking of the first DNA strand, excision of the transposon proceeds through a series of intermediates. The transposase then mediates the insertion of the transposon at a new site by strand transfer. The activity of the wild- type tran
   5015..5344    -  promoter       SV40 promoter: SV40 enhancer and early promoter
   5386..5457    +  ncRNA          tRNA: Accession: RF00005 - tRNA
   5490..5556    +  ncRNA          twister-P3 (fragment): Accession: RF03154 - type-P3 twister ribozyme
   5563..5674    +  ncRNA          tRNA: Accession: RF00005 - tRNA
   5788..5808    +  misc_feature   MCS (fragment): pUC18/19 multiple cloning site
   5866..5987    +  polyA_signal   SV40 poly(A) signal: SV40 polyadenylation signal
   6036..101     +  repeat_region  AAV2 ITR (fragment) (across the origin): inverted terminal repeat of adeno-associated virus serotype 2 inverted
