[The description below was written by a language model from this plasmid's Addgene catalogue record and pLannotate feature annotations shown in this document.]
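Description:
GLN, Linear-3, PolyU(1) is a 6,064 nt mammalian expression plasmid built on the pAV backbone and used as a reporter for human RNA polymerase III transcriptional termination. It is propagated in E. coli through a high-copy ColE1/pUC-type origin and selected with ampicillin via the bla gene and its native promoter. An f1 phage origin and a remnant of lacZα are also present. Fragments of AAV2 inverted terminal repeats flank the mammalian portion of the plasmid, reflecting the AAV-derived ancestry of the backbone, although both are annotated only as partial and the record does not describe any use for viral packaging.

The test cassette is driven by a human glutamine tRNA promoter. This is a Pol III element whose control sequences lie within the transcribed tRNA itself, consistent with the tRNA feature annotated at the start of the cassette. Downstream the annotation detects a partial twister-type ribozyme match and a second tRNA-like RNA structure, followed by a pUC multiple cloning site remnant and an SV40 polyadenylation signal. The record does not explain the role of these RNA elements. The catalogued insert, assembled by Gibson cloning, is a termination module containing a poly-uracil tract reduced to a single uracil; it is not annotated separately in the feature table. "Linear-3" presumably designates the sequence context, but the record does not define it.

On the opposite strand, an SV40 enhancer/early promoter drives a Tn5-derived NeoR/KanR gene, flanked by tnpA and ble fragments and followed by the SV40 small t intron and a poly(A) signal, which could allow G418 selection in mammalian cells. The plasmid is meant to test how a one-uracil tract affects Pol III transcription from this promoter, apparently as one member of a variant series.
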