Addgene plasmid #166984: GLN, Linear-3, PolyU(1)
Purpose: Tests for the impact of 1 uracil in a poly-uracil tract on human polymerase III transcription from a GLN tRNA promoter.
Depositing lab: Julius Lucks. Depositing organization: Northwestern University. Publication: RNA Sequence and Structure Determinants of Pol III Transcriptional Termination in Human Cells. Verosloff MS, Corcoran WK, Dolberg TB, Bushhouse DZ, Leonard JN, Lucks JB. J Mol Biol. 2021 Jun 25;433(13):166978. doi: 10.1016/j.jmb.2021.166978. Epub 2021 Apr 1. PubMed 33811918.
Backbone
  Vector backbone: pAV
  Vector type: Mammalian Expression
Growth in bacteria
  Bacterial resistance: Ampicillin, 100 μg/mL
  Growth temperature: 37°C
  Growth strain: DH5alpha
  Copy number: Unknown
Gene/Insert
  Gene/Insert name: Termination module:PolyU(1)
  Species: H. sapiens (human)
  Cloning method: Gibson Cloning
Terms and licenses: Academic/Nonprofit Terms; Industry Terms: Not Available to Industry
How to cite: GLN, Linear-3, PolyU(1) was a gift from Julius Lucks (Addgene plasmid # 166984 ; http://n2t.net/addgene:166984 ; RRID:Addgene_166984)
