>Addgene plasmid #166984 | GLN, Linear-3, PolyU(1) | depositor partial sequence | sequence record 324236 | Terminator Module
GTCTCTCGTCGGTTCCATGGTGTAATGGTTAGCACTCTGGACTCTGAATCCAGCGATCCGAGTTCAAATC
TCGGTGGAACCTATATACTAGCAGCCAACTCCAAT
